Addgene plasmid #229031: pTE5422
Purpose: sfGFP-Pepper reporter: PT7-tetO-B0035-sfGFP-pepper-T7 terminator, AmpR
Depositing lab: Tobias Erb. Depositing organization: Max Planck Institute for Terrestrial Microbiology. Publication: Genetically encoded control of in vitro transcription-translation coupled DNA replication. Barthel S, Hoffmann-Becking M, Karimov IG, Erb TJ. bioRxiv 2025.07.08.663768; doi: 10.1101/2025.07.08.663768.
Backbone
  Vector backbone: pME_Cp_0_7-8_001
  Vector type: Bacterial Expression
Growth in bacteria
  Bacterial resistance: Ampicillin, 100 μg/mL
  Growth temperature: 37°C
  Growth strain: DH5alpha
  Copy number: Unknown
Gene/Insert
  Gene/Insert name: PT7-tetO_B0035-sfGFP-Pepper-T7term
  Promoter: PT7-tetO
  Cloning method: Golden Gate
  Sequencing primers: 5′ CGGTTCCTGGCCTTTTGC; 3′ GATAGGTGCCTCACTGATTAAGC
Terms and licenses: Academic/Nonprofit Terms; Industry Terms: Not Available to Industry
Depositor comments: Please visit https://doi.org/10.1101/2025.07.08.663768 bioRxiv preprint.
How to cite: pTE5422 was a gift from Tobias Erb (Addgene plasmid # 229031 ; http://n2t.net/addgene:229031 ; RRID:Addgene_229031)
