[The description below was written by a language model from this plasmid's Addgene catalogue record and pLannotate feature annotations shown in this document.]
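Description:
pTE5422 is a small (about 2.8 kb) bacterial expression plasmid built by Golden Gate assembly on the pME_Cp_0_7-8_001 backbone. It serves as a dual transcription/translation reporter. It is propagated in E. coli using a ColE1/pUC-type origin of replication. Selection is with ampicillin, through a β-lactamase gene driven by its native bla promoter and oriented opposite to the reporter cassette. The annotation describes the origin as high-copy, but the catalogue entry lists copy number as unknown.

The payload is a single transcription unit. A bacteriophage T7 promoter is followed immediately by a tet operator element, which the automated annotation picks up as a fragment of PLtetO-1. This places T7 RNA polymerase-driven transcription under the control of Tet repressor binding, so it should be relievable by tetracycline-type inducers. Downstream lie the B0035 ribosome binding site, the superfolder GFP coding sequence, a Pepper RNA aptamer and a T7 terminator. The feature table does not annotate B0035 or Pepper. An unannotated gap between the end of sfGFP and the terminator is consistent with the stated position of the aptamer. Pepper is a fluorogenic RNA aptamer that lights up on binding its cognate dye, so the transcript itself reports mRNA synthesis, while sfGFP fluorescence reports protein production from the same message.

Because expression requires T7 RNA polymerase, the plasmid suits T7-expressing strains or cell-free systems. The associated publication concerns genetically encoded control of in vitro transcription-translation coupled DNA replication, which suggests its use as a TetR-regulated readout in such reactions.
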