Features (pLannotate 1.2.2; 7 found; start..end, strand, type, name):
      2..715     +  CDS            superfolder GFP: GFP variant that folds robustly even when fused to poorly folded proteins (Pédelacq et al., 2006)
    780..826     +  terminator     T7 terminator: transcription terminator for bacteriophage T7 RNA polymerase
    948..1808    -  CDS            AmpR: β-lactamase; bla; confers resistance to ampicillin, carbenicillin, and related antibiotics
   1809..1913    -  promoter       AmpR promoter: bla
   2016..2604    +  rep_origin     ori: high-copy-number ColE1/pMB1/pBR322/pUC origin of replication
   2731..2749    +  promoter       T7 promoter: promoter for bacteriophage T7 RNA polymerase
   2751..2774    +  promoter       PLtetO-1 promoter (fragment): modified phage lambda PL promoter with tet operator sites (Lutz and Bujard, 1997)
>Addgene plasmid #229031 | pTE5422 | addgene full sequence | sequence record 462966 | Addgene NGS Result
AATGCGTAAAGGCGAAGAGCTGTTCACTGGTGTCGTCCCTATTCTGGTGGAACTGGATGGTGATGTCAAC
GGTCATAAGTTTTCCGTGCGTGGCGAGGGTGAAGGTGACGCAACTAATGGTAAACTGACGCTGAAGTTCA
TCTGTACTACTGGTAAACTGCCGGTTCCTTGGCCGACTCTGGTAACGACGCTGACTTATGGTGTTCAGTG
CTTTGCTCGTTATCCGGACCATATGAAGCAGCATGACTTCTTCAAGTCCGCCATGCCGGAAGGCTATGTG
CAGGAACGCACGATTTCCTTTAAGGATGACGGCACGTACAAAACGCGTGCGGAAGTGAAATTTGAAGGCG
ATACCCTGGTAAACCGCATTGAGCTGAAAGGCATTGACTTTAAAGAGGACGGCAATATCCTGGGCCATAA
GCTGGAATACAATTTTAACAGCCACAATGTTTACATCACCGCCGATAAACAAAAAAATGGCATTAAAGCG
AATTTTAAAATTCGCCACAACGTGGAGGATGGCAGCGTGCAGCTGGCTGATCACTACCAGCAAAACACTC
CAATCGGTGATGGTCCTGTTCTGCTGCCAGACAATCACTATCTGAGCACGCAAAGCGTTCTGTCTAAAGA
TCCGAACGAGAAACGCGATCATATGGTTCTGCTGGAGTTCGTAACCGCAGCGGGCATCACGCATGGTATG
GATGAACTGTACAAATAAGCTTGGCCCCAATCGTGGCGTGTCGGCCTGCTTCGGCAGGCACTGGCGCCGG
GCCGCTTAATAGCATAACCCCTTGGGGCCTCTAAACGGGTCTTGAGGGGTTTTTTGCGCTTGTTGGAGAC
GAGCTGCGGCCGCGATTATCAAAAAGGATCTTCACCTAGATCCTTTTAAATTAAAAATGAAGTTTTAAAT
CAATCTAAAGTATATATGAGTAAACTTGGTCTGACAGTTACCAATGCTTAATCAGTGAGGCACCTATCTC
AGCGATCTGTCTATTTCGTTCATCCATAGTTGCCTGACTCCCCGTCGTGTAGATAACTACGATACGGGAG
GGCTTACCATCTGGCCCCAGTGCTGCAATGATACCGCGGGACCCACGCTCACCGGCTCCAGATTTATCAG
CAATAAACCAGCCAGCCGGAAGGGCCGAGCGCAGAAGTGGTCCTGCAACTTTATCCGCCTCCATCCAGTC
TATTAATTGTTGCCGGGAAGCTAGAGTAAGTAGTTCGCCAGTTAATAGTTTGCGCAACGTTGTTGCCATT
GCTACAGGCATCGTGGTGTCACGCTCGTCGTTTGGTATGGCTTCATTCAGCTCCGGTTCCCAACGATCAA
GGCGAGTTACATGATCCCCCATGTTGTGCAAAAAAGCGGTTAGCTCCTTCGGTCCTCCGATCGTTGTCAG
AAGTAAGTTGGCCGCAGTGTTATCACTCATGGTTATGGCAGCACTGCATAATTCTCTTACTGTCATGCCA
TCCGTAAGATGCTTTTCTGTGACTGGTGAGTACTCAACCAAGTCATTCTGAGAATAGTGTATGCGGCGAC
CGAGTTGCTCTTGCCCGGCGTCAATACGGGATAATACCGCGCCACATAGCAGAACTTTAAAAGTGCTCAT
CATTGGAAAACGTTCTTCGGGGCGAAAACTCTCAAGGATCTTACCGCTGTTGAGATCCAGTTCGATGTAA
CCCACTCGTGCACCCAACTGATCTTCAGCATCTTTTACTTTCACCAGCGTTTCTGGGTGAGCAAAAACAG
GAAGGCAAAATGCCGCAAAAAAGGGAATAAGGGCGACACGGAAATGTTGAATACTCATACTCTTCCTTTT
TCAATATTATTGAAGCATTTATCAGGGTTATTGTCTCATGAGCGGATACATATTTGAATGTATTTAGAAA
AATAAACAAATAGGGGTTCCGCGCACATTTCCCCGAAAAGTGCCACCTGTCATGACCAAAATCCCTTAAC
GTGAGTTTTCGTTCCACTGAGCGTCAGACCCCGTAGAAAAGATCAAAGGATCTTCTTGAGATCCTTTTTT
TCTGCGCGTAATCTGCTGCTTGCAAACAAAAAAACCACCGCTACCAGCGGTGGTTTGTTTGCCGGATCAA
GAGCTACCAACTCTTTTTCCGAAGGTAACTGGCTTCAGCAGAGCGCAGATACCAAATACTGTTCTTCTAG
TGTAGCCGTAGTTAGGCCACCACTTCAAGAACTCTGTAGCACCGCCTACATACCTCGCTCTGCTAATCCT
GTTACCAGTGGCTGCTGCCAGTGGCGATAAGTCGTGTCTTACCGGGTTGGACTCAAGACGATAGTTACCG
GATAAGGCGCAGCGGTCGGGCTGAACGGGGGGTTCGTGCACACAGCCCAGCTTGGAGCGAACGACCTACA
CCGAACTGAGATACCTACAGCGTGAGCTATGAGAAAGCGCCACGCTTCCCGAAGGGAGAAAGGCGGACAG
GTATCCGGTAAGCGGCAGGGTCGGAACAGGAGAGCGCACGAGGGAGCTTCCAGGGGGAAACGCCTGGTAT
CTTTATAGTCCTGTCGGGTTTCGCCACCTCTGACTTGAGCGTCGATTTTTGTGATGCTCGTCAGGGGGGC
GGAGCCTATGGAAAAACGCCAGCAACGCGGCCTTTTTACGGTTCCTGGCCTTTTGCTGGCCTTTTGCTCA
CATGTTCTTTCCTGCGTTATCCCCTGATTCTGTGGATAACCGTGCGGCCGCAACACGTCTCGAGTAGGAG
TAATACGACTCACTATAGGGATCCCTATCAGTGATAGAGATACTAGAGATTAAAGAGGAGAATAATC
